>Addgene plasmid #138148 | pLentiRNACRISPR_006 - hU6-DR_BsmBI-EFS-RfxCas13d-NES-2A-Puro-WPRE | addgene full sequence | sequence record 318593 | Addgene NGS Result
TGCCACCTGACGTCGACGGATCGGGAGATCTCCCGATCCCCTATGGTGCACTCTCAGTACAATCTGCTCT
GATGCCGCATAGTTAAGCCAGTATCTGCTCCCTGCTTGTGTGTTGGAGGTCGCTGAGTAGTGCGCGAGCA
AAATTTAAGCTACAACAAGGCAAGGCTTGACCGACAATTGCATGAAGAATCTGCTTAGGGTTAGGCGTTT
TGCGCTGCTTCGCGATGTACGGGCCAGATATACGCGTTGACATTGATTATTGACTAGTTATTAATAGTAA
TCAATTACGGGGTCATTAGTTCATAGCCCATATATGGAGTTCCGCGTTACATAACTTACGGTAAATGGCC
CGCCTGGCTGACCGCCCAACGACCCCCGCCCATTGACGTCAATAATGACGTATGTTCCCATAGTAACGCC
AATAGGGACTTTCCATTGACGTCAATGGGTGGAGTATTTACGGTAAACTGCCCACTTGGCAGTACATCAA
GTGTATCATATGCCAAGTACGCCCCCTATTGACGTCAATGACGGTAAATGGCCCGCCTGGCATTATGCCC
AGTACATGACCTTATGGGACTTTCCTACTTGGCAGTACATCTACGTATTAGTCATCGCTATTACCATGGT
GATGCGGTTTTGGCAGTACATCAATGGGCGTGGATAGCGGTTTGACTCACGGGGATTTCCAAGTCTCCAC
CCCATTGACGTCAATGGGAGTTTGTTTTGGCACCAAAATCAACGGGACTTTCCAAAATGTCGTAACAACT
CCGCCCCATTGACGCAAATGGGCGGTAGGCGTGTACGGTGGGAGGTCTATATAAGCAGCGCGTTTTGCCT
GTACTGGGTCTCTCTGGTTAGACCAGATCTGAGCCTGGGAGCTCTCTGGCTAACTAGGGAACCCACTGCT
TAAGCCTCAATAAAGCTTGCCTTGAGTGCTTCAAGTAGTGTGTGCCCGTCTGTTGTGTGACTCTGGTAAC
TAGAGATCCCTCAGACCCTTTTAGTCAGTGTGGAAAATCTCTAGCAGTGGCGCCCGAACAGGGACTTGAA
AGCGAAAGGGAAACCAGAGGAGCTCTCTCGACGCAGGACTCGGCTTGCTGAAGCGCGCACGGCAAGAGGC
GAGGGGCGGCGACTGGTGAGTACGCCAAAAATTTTGACTAGCGGAGGCTAGAAGGAGAGAGATGGGTGCG
AGAGCGTCAGTATTAAGCGGGGGAGAATTAGATCGCGATGGGAAAAAATTCGGTTAAGGCCAGGGGGAAA
GAAAAAATATAAATTAAAACATATAGTATGGGCAAGCAGGGAGCTAGAACGATTCGCAGTTAATCCTGGC
CTGTTAGAAACATCAGAAGGCTGTAGACAAATACTGGGACAGCTACAACCATCCCTTCAGACAGGATCAG
AAGAACTTAGATCATTATATAATACAGTAGCAACCCTCTATTGTGTGCATCAAAGGATAGAGATAAAAGA
CACCAAGGAAGCTTTAGACAAGATAGAGGAAGAGCAAAACAAAAGTAAGACCACCGCACAGCAAGCGGCC
GCTGATCTTCAGACCTGGAGGAGGAGATATGAGGGACAATTGGAGAAGTGAATTATATAAATATAAAGTA
GTAAAAATTGAACCATTAGGAGTAGCACCCACCAAGGCAAAGAGAAGAGTGGTGCAGAGAGAAAAAAGAG
CAGTGGGAATAGGAGCTTTGTTCCTTGGGTTCTTGGGAGCAGCAGGAAGCACTATGGGCGCAGCGTCAAT
GACGCTGACGGTACAGGCCAGACAATTATTGTCTGGTATAGTGCAGCAGCAGAACAATTTGCTGAGGGCT
ATTGAGGCGCAACAGCATCTGTTGCAACTCACAGTCTGGGGCATCAAGCAGCTCCAGGCAAGAATCCTGG
CTGTGGAAAGATACCTAAAGGATCAACAGCTCCTGGGGATTTGGGGTTGCTCTGGAAAACTCATTTGCAC
CACTGCTGTGCCTTGGAATGCTAGTTGGAGTAATAAATCTCTGGAACAGATTTGGAATCACACGACCTGG
ATGGAGTGGGACAGAGAAATTAACAATTACACAAGCTTAATACACTCCTTAATTGAAGAATCGCAAAACC
AGCAAGAAAAGAATGAACAAGAATTATTGGAATTAGATAAATGGGCAAGTTTGTGGAATTGGTTTAACAT
AACAAATTGGCTGTGGTATATAAAATTATTCATAATGATAGTAGGAGGCTTGGTAGGTTTAAGAATAGTT
TTTGCTGTACTTTCTATAGTGAATAGAGTTAGGCAGGGATATTCACCATTATCGTTTCAGACCCACCTCC
CAACCCCGAGGGGACCCGACAGGCCCGAAGGAATAGAAGAAGAAGGTGGAGAGAGAGACAGAGACAGATC
CATTCGATTAGTGAACGGATCGGCACTGCGTGCGCCAATTCTGCAGACAAATGGCAGTATTCATCCACAA
TTTTAAAAGAAAAGGGGGGATTGGGGGGTACAGTGCAGGGGAAAGAATAGTAGACATAATAGCAACAGAC
ATACAAACTAAAGAATTACAAAAACAAATTACAAAAATTCAAAATTTTCGGGTTTATTACAGGGACAGCA
GAGATCCAGTTTGGTTAATTAAGGTACCGAGGGCCTATTTCCCATGATTCCTTCATATTTGCATATACGA
TACAAGGCTGTTAGAGAGATAATTGGAATTAATTTGACTGTAAACACAAAGATATTAGTACAAAATACGT
GACGTAGAAAGTAATAATTTCTTGGGTAGTTTGCAGTTTTAAAATTATGTTTTAAAATGGACTATCATAT
GCTTACCGTAACTTGAAAGTATTTCGATTTCTTGGCTTTATATATCTTGTGGAAAGGACGAAACACCGAA
CCCCTACCAACTGGTCGGGGTTTGAAACGGAGACGGACGTCTCTTTTTTTTGAATTCGCTAGCTAGGTCT
TGAAAGGAGTGGGAATTGGCTCCGGTGCCCGTCAGTGGGCAGAGCGCACATCGCCCACAGTCCCCGAGAA
GTTGGGGGGAGGGGTCGGCAATTGATCCGGTGCCTAGAGAAGGTGGCGCGGGGTAAACTGGGAAAGTGAT
GTCGTGTACTGGCTCCGCCTTTTTCCCGAGGGTGGGGGAGAACCGTATATAAGTGCAGTAGTCGCCGTGA
ACGTTCTTTTTCGCAACGGGTTTGCCGCCAGAACACAGGACCGGTTCTAGAGCGCTGCCACCATGATCGA
AAAAAAAAAGTCCTTCGCCAAGGGCATGGGCGTGAAGTCCACACTCGTGTCCGGCTCCAAAGTGTACATG
ACAACCTTCGCCGAAGGCAGCGACGCCAGGCTGGAAAAGATCGTGGAGGGCGACAGCATCAGGAGCGTGA
ATGAGGGCGAGGCCTTCAGCGCTGAAATGGCCGATAAAAACGCCGGCTATAAGATCGGCAACGCCAAATT
CAGCCATCCTAAGGGCTACGCCGTGGTGGCTAACAACCCTCTGTATACAGGACCCGTCCAGCAGGATATG
CTCGGCCTGAAGGAAACTCTGGAAAAGAGGTACTTCGGCGAGAGCGCTGATGGCAATGACAATATTTGTA
TCCAGGTGATCCATAACATCCTGGACATTGAAAAAATCCTCGCCGAATACATTACCAACGCCGCCTACGC
CGTCAACAATATCTCCGGCCTGGATAAGGACATTATTGGATTCGGCAAGTTCTCCACAGTGTATACCTAC
GACGAATTCAAAGACCCCGAGCACCATAGGGCCGCTTTCAACAATAACGATAAGCTCATCAACGCCATCA
AGGCCCAGTATGACGAGTTCGACAACTTCCTCGATAACCCCAGACTCGGCTATTTCGGCCAGGCCTTTTT
CAGCAAGGAGGGCAGAAATTACATCATCAATTACGGCAACGAATGCTATGACATTCTGGCCCTCCTGAGC
GGACTGAGGCACTGGGTGGTCCATAACAACGAAGAAGAGTCCAGGATCTCCAGGACCTGGCTCTACAACC
TCGATAAGAACCTCGACAACGAATACATCTCCACCCTCAACTACCTCTACGACAGGATCACCAATGAGCT
GACCAACTCCTTCTCCAAGAACTCCGCCGCCAACGTGAACTATATTGCCGAAACTCTGGGAATCAACCCT
GCCGAATTCGCCGAACAATATTTCAGATTCAGCATTATGAAAGAGCAGAAAAACCTCGGATTCAATATCA
CCAAGCTCAGGGAAGTGATGCTGGACAGGAAGGATATGTCCGAGATCAGGAAAAATCATAAGGTGTTCGA
CTCCATCAGGACCAAGGTCTACACCATGATGGACTTTGTGATTTATAGGTATTACATCGAAGAGGATGCC
AAGGTGGCTGCCGCCAATAAGTCCCTCCCCGATAATGAGAAGTCCCTGAGCGAGAAGGATATCTTTGTGA
TTAACCTGAGGGGCTCCTTCAACGACGACCAGAAGGATGCCCTCTACTACGATGAAGCTAATAGAATTTG
GAGAAAGCTCGAAAATATCATGCACAACATCAAGGAATTTAGGGGAAACAAGACAAGAGAGTATAAGAAG
AAGGACGCCCCTAGACTGCCCAGAATCCTGCCCGCTGGCCGTGATGTTTCCGCCTTCAGCAAACTCATGT
ATGCCCTGACCATGTTCCTGGATGGCAAGGAGATCAACGACCTCCTGACCACCCTGATTAATAAATTCGA
TAACATCCAGAGCTTCCTGAAGGTGATGCCTCTCATCGGAGTCAACGCTAAGTTCGTGGAGGAATACGCC
TTTTTCAAAGACTCCGCCAAGATCGCCGATGAGCTGAGGCTGATCAAGTCCTTCGCTAGAATGGGAGAAC
CTATTGCCGATGCCAGGAGGGCCATGTATATCGACGCCATCCGTATTTTAGGAACCAACCTGTCCTATGA
TGAGCTCAAGGCCCTCGCCGACACCTTTTCCCTGGACGAGAACGGAAACAAGCTCAAGAAAGGCAAGCAC
GGCATGAGAAATTTCATTATTAATAACGTGATCAGCAATAAAAGGTTCCACTACCTGATCAGATACGGTG
ATCCTGCCCACCTCCATGAGATCGCCAAAAACGAGGCCGTGGTGAAGTTCGTGCTCGGCAGGATCGCTGA
CATCCAGAAAAAACAGGGCCAGAACGGCAAGAACCAGATCGACAGGTACTACGAAACTTGTATCGGAAAG
GATAAGGGCAAGAGCGTGAGCGAAAAGGTGGACGCTCTCACAAAGATCATCACCGGAATGAACTACGACC
AATTCGACAAGAAAAGGAGCGTCATTGAGGACACCGGCAGGGAAAACGCCGAGAGGGAGAAGTTTAAAAA
GATCATCAGCCTGTACCTCACCGTGATCTACCACATCCTCAAGAATATTGTCAATATCAACGCCAGGTAC
GTCATCGGATTCCATTGCGTCGAGCGTGATGCTCAACTGTACAAGGAGAAAGGCTACGACATCAATCTCA
AGAAACTGGAAGAGAAGGGATTCAGCTCCGTCACCAAGCTCTGCGCTGGCATTGATGAAACTGCCCCCGA
TAAGAGAAAGGACGTGGAAAAGGAGATGGCTGAAAGAGCCAAGGAGAGCATTGACAGCCTCGAGAGCGCC
AACCCCAAGCTGTATGCCAATTACATCAAATACAGCGACGAGAAGAAAGCCGAGGAGTTCACCAGGCAGA
TTAACAGGGAGAAGGCCAAAACCGCCCTGAACGCCTACCTGAGGAACACCAAGTGGAATGTGATCATCAG
GGAGGACCTCCTGAGAATTGACAACAAGACATGTACCCTGTTCAGAAACAAGGCCGTCCACCTGGAAGTG
GCCAGGTATGTCCACGCCTATATCAACGACATTGCCGAGGTCAATTCCTACTTCCAACTGTACCATTACA
TCATGCAGAGAATTATCATGAATGAGAGGTACGAGAAAAGCAGCGGAAAGGTGTCCGAGTACTTCGACGC
TGTGAATGACGAGAAGAAGTACAACGATAGGCTCCTGAAACTGCTGTGTGTGCCTTTCGGCTACTGTATC
CCCAGGTTTAAGAACCTGAGCATCGAGGCCCTGTTCGATAGGAACGAGGCCGCCAAGTTCGACAAGGAGA
AAAAGAAGGTGTCCGGCAATCTTCAACTGCCTCCACTTGAAAGACTGACACTGGGTAGTTCCGGATCCGG
CGCAACAAACTTCTCTCTGCTGAAACAAGCCGGAGATGTCGAAGAGAATCCTGGACCGACCGAGTACAAG
CCCACGGTGCGCCTCGCCACCCGCGACGACGTCCCCAGGGCCGTACGCACCCTCGCCGCCGCGTTCGCCG
ACTACCCCGCCACGCGCCACACCGTCGATCCGGACCGCCACATCGAGCGGGTCACCGAGCTGCAAGAACT
CTTCCTCACGCGCGTCGGGCTCGACATCGGCAAGGTGTGGGTCGCGGACGACGGCGCCGCGGTGGCGGTC
TGGACCACGCCGGAGAGCGTCGAAGCGGGGGCGGTGTTCGCCGAGATCGGCCCGCGCATGGCCGAGTTGA
GCGGTTCCCGGCTGGCCGCGCAGCAACAGATGGAAGGCCTCCTGGCGCCGCACCGGCCCAAGGAGCCCGC
GTGGTTCCTGGCCACCGTCGGAGTCTCGCCCGACCACCAGGGCAAGGGTCTGGGCAGCGCCGTCGTGCTC
CCCGGAGTGGAGGCGGCCGAGCGCGCCGGGGTGCCCGCCTTCCTGGAGACCTCCGCGCCCCGCAACCTCC
CCTTCTACGAGCGGCTCGGCTTCACCGTCACCGCCGACGTCGAGGTGCCCGAAGGACCGCGCACCTGGTG
CATGACCCGCAAGCCCGGTGCCTGAACGCGTTAAGTCGACAATCAACCTCTGGATTACAAAATTTGTGAA
AGATTGACTGGTATTCTTAACTATGTTGCTCCTTTTACGCTATGTGGATACGCTGCTTTAATGCCTTTGT
ATCATGCTATTGCTTCCCGTATGGCTTTCATTTTCTCCTCCTTGTATAAATCCTGGTTGCTGTCTCTTTA
TGAGGAGTTGTGGCCCGTTGTCAGGCAACGTGGCGTGGTGTGCACTGTGTTTGCTGACGCAACCCCCACT
GGTTGGGGCATTGCCACCACCTGTCAGCTCCTTTCCGGGACTTTCGCTTTCCCCCTCCCTATTGCCACGG
CGGAACTCATCGCCGCCTGCCTTGCCCGCTGCTGGACAGGGGCTCGGCTGTTGGGCACTGACAATTCCGT
GGTGTTGTCGGGGAAATCATCGTCCTTTCCTTGGCTGCTCGCCTGTGTTGCCACCTGGATTCTGCGCGGG
ACGTCCTTCTGCTACGTCCCTTCGGCCCTCAATCCAGCGGACCTTCCTTCCCGCGGCCTGCTGCCGGCTC
TGCGGCCTCTTCCGCGTCTTCGCCTTCGCCCTCAGACGAGTCGGATCTCCCTTTGGGCCGCCTCCCCGCG
TCGACTTTAAGACCAATGACTTACAAGGCAGCTGTAGATCTTAGCCACTTTTTAAAAGAAAAGGGGGGAC
TGGAAGGGCTAATTCACTCCCAACGAAGACAAGATCTGCTTTTTGCTTGTACTGGGTCTCTCTGGTTAGA
CCAGATCTGAGCCTGGGAGCTCTCTGGCTAACTAGGGAACCCACTGCTTAAGCCTCAATAAAGCTTGCCT
TGAGTGCTTCAAGTAGTGTGTGCCCGTCTGTTGTGTGACTCTGGTAACTAGAGATCCCTCAGACCCTTTT
AGTCAGTGTGGAAAATCTCTAGCAGGGCCCGTTTAAACCCGCTGATCAGCCTCGACTGTGCCTTCTAGTT
GCCAGCCATCTGTTGTTTGCCCCTCCCCCGTGCCTTCCTTGACCCTGGAAGGTGCCACTCCCACTGTCCT
TTCCTAATAAAATGAGGAAATTGCATCGCATTGTCTGAGTAGGTGTCATTCTATTCTGGGGGGTGGGGTG
GGGCAGGACAGCAAGGGGGAGGATTGGGAAGACAATAGCAGGCATGCTGGGGATGCGGTGGGCTCTATGG
CTTCTGAGGCGGAAAGAACCAGCTGGGGCTCTAGGGGGTATCCCC
[124 nt withheld, positions 8026-8149]
C
[91 nt withheld, positions 8151-8241]
A
[49 nt withheld, positions 8243-8291]
CCTTTGACGTTGGAGTCCACGTTCTTT
[37 nt withheld, positions 8319-8355]
ACCCTATCTCGGTCTATTCTTTTGATTTATAAGGGATTTTGCCGATTTCGGCCTATTGGTTAAAAAATGA
GCTGATTTAACAAAAATTTAACGCGAATTAATTCTGTGGAATGTGTGTCAGTTAGGGTGTGGAAAGTCCC
CAGGCTCCCCAGCAGGCAGAAGTATGCAAAGCATGCATCTCAATTAGTCAGCAACCAGGTGTGGAAAGTC
CCCAGGCTCCCCAGCAGGCAGAAGTATGCAAAGCATGCATCTCAATTAGTCAGCAACCATAGTCCCGCCC
CTAACTCCGCCCATCCCGCCCCTAACTCCGCCCAGTTCCGCCCATTCTCCGCCCCATGGCTGACTAATTT
TTTTTATTTATGCAGAGGCCGAGGCCGCCTCTGCCTCTGAGCTATTCCAGAAGTAGTGAGGAGGCTTTTT
TGGAGGCCTAGGCTTTTGCAAAAAGCTCCCGGGAGCTTGTATATCCATTTTCGGATCTGATCAGCACGTG
TTGACAATTAATCATCGGCATAGTATATCGGCATAGTATAATACGACAAGGTGAGGAACTAAACCATGGC
CAAGTTGACCAGTGCCGTTCCGGTGCTCACCGCGCGCGACGTCGCCGGAGCGGTCGAGTTCTGGACCGAC
CGGCTCGGGTTCTCCCGGGACTTCGTGGAGGACGACTTCGCCGGTGTGGTCCGGGACGACGTGACCCTGT
TCATCAGCGCGGTCCAGGACCAGGTGGTGCCGGACAACACCCTGGCCTGGGTGTGGGTGCGCGGCCTGGA
CGAGCTGTACGCCGAGTGGTCGGAGGTCGTGTCCACGAACTTCCGGGACGCCTCCGGGCCGGCCATGACC
GAGATCGGCGAGCAGCCGTGGGGGCGGGAGTTCGCCCTGCGCGACCCGGCCGGCAACTGCGTGCACTTCG
TGGCCGAGGAGCAGGACTGACACGTGCTACGAGATTTCGATTCCACCGCCGCCTTCTATGAAAGGTTGGG
CTTCGGAATCGTTTTCCGGGACGCCGGCTGGATGATCCTCCAGCGCGGGGATCTCATGCTGGAGTTCTTC
GCCCACCCCAACTTGTTTATTGCAGCTTATAATGGTTACAAATAAAGCAATAGCATCACAAATTTCACAA
ATAAAGCATTTTTTTCACTGCATTCTAGTTGTGGTTTGTCCAAACTCATCAATGTATCTTATCATGTCTG
TATACCGTCGACCTCTAGCTAGAGCTTGGCGTAATCATGGTCATAGCTGTTTCCTGTGTGAAATTGTTAT
CCGCTCACAATTCCACACAACATACGAGCCGGAAGCATAAAGTGTAAAGCCTGGGGTGCCTAATGAGTGA
GCTAACTCACATTAATTGCGTTGCGCTCACTGCCCGCTTTCCAGTCGGGAAACCTGTCGTGCCAGCTGCA
TTAATGAATCGGCCAACGCGCGGGGAGAGGCGGTTTGCGTATTGGGCGCTCTTCCGCTTCCTCGCTCACT
GACTCGCTGCGCTCGGTCGTTCGGCTGCGGCGAGCGGTATCAGCTCACTCAAAGGCGGTAATACGGTTAT
CCACAGAATCAGGGGATAACGCAGGAAAGAACATGTGAGCAAAAGGCCAGCAAAAGGCCAGGAACCGTAA
AAAGGCCGCGTTGCTGGCGTTTTTCCATAGGCTCCGCCCCCCTGACGAGCATCACAAAAATCGACGCTCA
AGTCAGAGGTGGCGAAACCCGACAGGACTATAAAGATACCAGGCGTTTCCCCCTGGAAGCTCCCTCGTGC
GCTCTCCTGTTCCGACCCTGCCGCTTACCGGATACCTGTCCGCCTTTCTCCCTTCGGGAAGCGTGGCGCT
TTCTCATAGCTCACGCTGTAGGTATCTCAGTTCGGTGTAGGTCGTTCGCTCCAAGCTGGGCTGTGTGCAC
GAACCCCCCGTTCAGCCCGACCGCTGCGCCTTATCCGGTAACTATCGTCTTGAGTCCAACCCGGTAAGAC
ACGACTTATCGCCACTGGCAGCAGCCACTGGTAACAGGATTAGCAGAGCGAGGTATGTAGGCGGTGCTAC
AGAGTTCTTGAAGTGGTGGCCTAACTACGGCTACACTAGAAGAACAGTATTTGGTATCTGCGCTCTGCTG
AAGCCAGTTACCTTCGGAAAAAGAGTTGGTAGCTCTTGATCCGGCAAACAAACCACCGCTGGTAGCGGTG
GTTTTTTTGTTTGCAAGCAGCAGATTACGCGCAGAAAAAAAGGATCTCAAGAAGATCCTTTGATCTTTTC
TACGGGGTCTGACGCTCAGTGGAACGAAAACTCACGTTAAGGGATTTTGGTCATGAGATTATCAAAAAGG
ATCTTCACCTAGATCCTTTTAAATTAAAAATGAAGTTTTAAATCAATCTAAAGTATATATGAGTAAACTT
GGTCTGACAGTTACCAATGCTTAATCAGTGAGGCACCTATCTCAGCGATCTGTCTATTTCGTTCATCCAT
AGTTGCCTGACTCCCCGTCGTGTAGATAACTACGATACGGGAGGGCTTACCATCTGGCCCCAGTGCTGCA
ATGATACCGCGAGACCCACGCTCACCGGCTCCAGATTTATCAGCAATAAACCAGCCAGCCGGAAGGGCCG
AGCGCAGAAGTGGTCCTGCAACTTTATCCGCCTCCATCCAGTCTATTAATTGTTGCCGGGAAGCTAGAGT
AAGTAGTTCGCCAGTTAATAGTTTGCGCAACGTTGTTGCCATTGCTACAGGCATCGTGGTGTCACGCTCG
TCGTTTGGTATGGCTTCATTCAGCTCCGGTTCCCAACGATCAAGGCGAGTTACATGATCCCCCATGTTGT
GCAAAAAAGCGGTTAGCTCCTTCGGTCCTCCGATCGTTGTCAGAAGTAAGTTGGCCGCAGTGTTATCACT
CATGGTTATGGCAGCACTGCATAATTCTCTTACTGTCATGCCATCCGTAAGATGCTTTTCTGTGACTGGT
GAGTACTCAACCAAGTCATTCTGAGAATAGTGTATGCGGCGACCGAGTTGCTCTTGCCCGGCGTCAATAC
GGGATAATACCGCGCCACATAGCAGAACTTTAAAAGTGCTCATCATTGGAAAACGTTCTTCGGGGCGAAA
ACTCTCAAGGATCTTACCGCTGTTGAGATCCAGTTCGATGTAACCCACTCGTGCACCCAACTGATCTTCA
GCATCTTTTACTTTCACCAGCGTTTCTGGGTGAGCAAAAACAGGAAGGCAAAATGCCGCAAAAAAGGGAA
TAAGGGCGACACGGAAATGTTGAATACTCATACTCTTCCTTTTTCAATATTATTGAAGCATTTATCAGGG
TTATTGTCTCATGAGCGGATACATATTTGAATGTATTTAGAAAAATAAACAAATAGGGGTTCCGCGCACA
TTTCCCCGAAAAG
Features (pLannotate 1.2.2; 33 found; start..end, strand, type, name):
     42..94      -  misc_feature   bom (fragment): basis of mobility region from pBR322
    249..628     +  enhancer       CMV enhancer: human cytomegalovirus immediate early enhancer
    629..828     +  promoter       CMV promoter: human cytomegalovirus (CMV) immediate early promoter
    846..1026    +  LTR            5' LTR (truncated): truncated 5' long terminal repeat (LTR) from HIV-1
   1073..1198    +  misc_feature   HIV-1 Ψ: packaging signal of human immunodeficiency virus type 1
   1182..1545    +  CDS            HIV-1 gag (fragment): gag protein from human immunodeficiency virus 1; gag
   1691..1924    +  misc_feature   RRE: The Rev response element (RRE) of HIV-1 allows for Rev-dependent mRNA export from the nucleus to the cytoplasm.
   2301..2401    +  CDS            Rev (fragment): human immunodeficiency virus 1 (HIV-1) Rev protein; rev; enhances nuclear export of unspliced and incompletely spliced viral mRNAs
   2451..2568    +  misc_feature   cPPT/CTS: central polypurine tract and central termination sequence of HIV-1
   2619..2859    +  promoter       U6 promoter: RNA polymerase III promoter for human U6 snRNA
   2869..2898    +  misc_RNA       RfxCas13d DR30: 5' processed 30-base direct repeat for an RfxCas13d gRNA (Konermann et al., 2018)
   2933..2951    +  CDS            small t antigen (fragment): SV40 (simian virus 40) small t antigen
   2977..3188    +  promoter       EF-1α core promoter: core promoter for human elongation factor EF-1α
   3213..6110    +  CDS            RfxCas13d: RNA-targeting Type VI CRISPR protein from Ruminococcus flavefaciens strain XPD3002 (Konermann et al., 2018)
   6218..6815    +  CDS            PuroR (fragment): puromycin N-acetyltransferase; pac from Streptomyces; confers resistance to puromycin
   6831..7419    +  misc_feature   WPRE: woodchuck hepatitis virus posttranscriptional regulatory element
   7470..7489    +  misc_feature   cPPT/CTS (fragment): central polypurine tract and central termination sequence of HIV-1
   7491..7724    +  LTR            3' LTR (ΔU3): self-inactivating 3' long terminal repeat (LTR) from HIV-1
   7756..7980    +  polyA_signal   bGH poly(A) signal: bovine growth hormone polyadenylation signal
   7984..8005    +  promoter       SV40 promoter (fragment): SV40 enhancer and early promoter
   8026..8454    +  rep_origin     f1 ori (sequence partly withheld): f1 bacteriophage origin of replication; arrow indicates direction of (+) strand synthesis
   8468..8797    +  promoter       SV40 promoter: SV40 enhancer and early promoter
   8845..8892    +  promoter       EM7 promoter: synthetic bacterial promoter&nbsp
   8911..9285    +  CDS            BleoR: antibiotic-binding protein; Sh ble from Streptoalloteichus hindustanus; confers resistance to bleomycin, phleomycin, and Zeocin™
   9295..9420    +  CDS            ble (fragment): BLE_KLEPN - Experimental evidence at protein level: Swiss-Prot protein existence level 1. Binding protein with a strong affinity to the bleomycin family of antibiotics. Binds to CL990; an antimitotic-antibiotic compound. From Klebsiella pneumoniae.
   9415..9536    +  polyA_signal   SV40 poly(A) signal: SV40 polyadenylation signal
   9607..9629    -  protein_bind   lac operator (fragment): The lac repressor binds to the lac operator to inhibit transcription in E. coli. This inhibition can be relieved by adding lactose or isopropyl-β-D-thiogalactopyranoside (IPTG). lac repressor encoded by lacI
   9633..9663    -  promoter       lac promoter: promoter for the E. coli lac operon
   9678..9699    -  protein_bind   CAP binding site: CAP binding activates transcription in the presence of cAMP. E. coli catabolite activator protein
   9712..9804    -  CDS            lacI (fragment): lac repressor; lacI; The lac repressor binds to the lac operator to inhibit transcription in E. coli. This inhibition can be relieved by adding lactose or isopropyl-β-D-thiogalactopyranoside (IPTG).
   9987..10575   -  rep_origin     ori: high-copy-number ColE1/pMB1/pBR322/pUC origin of replication
  10746..11606   -  CDS            AmpR: β-lactamase; bla; confers resistance to ampicillin, carbenicillin, and related antibiotics
  11607..11711   -  promoter       AmpR promoter: bla
