[The description below was written by a language model from this plasmid's Addgene catalogue record and pLannotate feature annotations shown in this document.]
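Description:
pLentiRNACRISPR_006 is an 11.7 kb all-in-one lentiviral vector built on the lentiCRISPRv2 backbone that delivers both the RNA-targeting nuclease RfxCas13d (CasRx) and a cloning site for its guide RNA into mammalian cells. It is propagated in E. coli from a high-copy ColE1/pUC-type origin with ampicillin selection. The backbone also carries an f1 origin and an SV40/EM7-driven bleomycin/Zeocin resistance cassette located outside the viral genome. The transfer cassette has a third-generation layout: a CMV enhancer/promoter fused to a truncated HIV-1 5' LTR drives genomic RNA production in packaging cells, followed by the Ψ packaging signal, RRE and cPPT/CTS. It ends in a self-inactivating ΔU3 3' LTR with a downstream bGH polyadenylation signal.

Within the LTRs, a human U6 (Pol III) promoter is followed by the 30-base processed RfxCas13d direct repeat. This repeat sits 5' of a BsmBI cloning site, where annealed spacer oligonucleotides with defined overhangs are ligated to complete the guide. Downstream, the EF-1α core (EFS) promoter expresses RfxCas13d, a type VI CRISPR effector from Ruminococcus flavefaciens. The catalogue's "human" species entry does not match this origin given in the annotation. The nuclease carries a C-terminal nuclear export signal that keeps it in the cytoplasm and is joined through a 2A peptide to puromycin N-acetyltransferase, so transduced cells can be selected with puromycin. A WPRE enhances transcript expression. The NES and 2A elements come from the name and catalogue fields and are not separately annotated in the feature table. The vector is intended for single-vector Cas13d knockdown of cytoplasmic transcripts, and it comes from work on massively parallel Cas13 screens and guide RNA design.
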