Addgene plasmid #138148: pLentiRNACRISPR_006 - hU6-DR_BsmBI-EFS-RfxCas13d-NES-2A-Puro-WPRE
Purpose: Expresses RfxCas13d in mammalian cells, localized in the cytoplasm. For cloning of guide RNAs compatible with RfxCas13d. Contains a 5' direct repeat. Clone using BsmBI. F overhang aaac. R overhang aaaa
Depositing lab: Neville Sanjana. Depositing organization: New York Genome Center. Publication: Massively parallel Cas13 screens reveal principles for guide RNA design. Wessels HH, Mendez-Mancilla A, Guo X, Legut M, Daniloski Z, Sanjana NE. Nat Biotechnol. 2020 Jun;38(6):722-727. doi: 10.1038/s41587-020-0456-9. Epub 2020 Mar 16. PubMed 32518401.
Backbone
  Vector backbone: lentiCRISPRv2
  Vector type: Lentiviral
Growth in bacteria
  Bacterial resistance: Ampicillin, 100 μg/mL
  Growth temperature: 37°C
  Growth strain: NEB Stable
  Copy number: High Copy
Gene/Insert
  Gene/Insert name: CasRx
  Species: H. sapiens (human)
  Tag / fusion protein: NES (C terminal on insert)
  Cloning method: Gibson Cloning
Terms and licenses: Academic/Nonprofit Terms; Industry Terms: Not Available to Industry
Depositor comments: Please visit https://doi.org/10.1101/2019.12.27.889089 for bioRxiv preprint.
How to cite: pLentiRNACRISPR_006 - hU6-DR_BsmBI-EFS-RfxCas13d-NES-2A-Puro-WPRE was a gift from Neville Sanjana (Addgene plasmid # 138148 ; http://n2t.net/addgene:138148 ; RRID:Addgene_138148)
